>Addgene plasmid #231238 | pCMV 3xFLAG-UBR5 | addgene full sequence | sequence record 458630 | Addgene NGS Result
AACAAAATATTAACGCTTACAATTTCCATTCGCCATTCAGGCTGCGCAACTGTTGGGAAGGGCGATCGGT
GCGGGCCTCTTCGCTATTACGCCAGCTGGCGAAAGGGGGATGTGCTGCAAGGCGATTAAGTTGGGTAACG
CCAGGGTTTTCCCAGTCACGACGTTGTAAAACGACGGCCAGTGCCAAGCTGATCTATACATTGAATCAAT
ATTGGCAATTAGCCATATTAGTCATTGGTTATATAGCATAAATCAATATTGGCTATTGGCCATTGCATAC
GTTGTATCTATATCATAATATGTACATTTATATTGGCTCATGTCCAATATGACCGCCATGTTGACATTGA
TTATTGACTAGTTATTAATAGTAATCAATTACGGGGTCATTAGTTCATAGCCCATATATGGAGTTCCGCG
TTACATAACTTACGGTAAATGGCCCGCCTGGCTGACCGCCCAACGACCCCCGCCCATTGACGTCAATAAT
GACGTATGTTCCCATAGTAACGCCAATAGGGACTTTCCATTGACGTCAATGGGTGGAGTATTTACGGTAA
ACTGCCCACTTGGCAGTACATCAAGTGTATCATATGCCAAGTCCGCCCCCTATTGACGTCAATGACGGTA
AATGGCCCGCCTGGCATTATGCCCAGTACATGACCTTACGGGACTTTCCTACTTGGCAGTACATCTACGT
ATTAGTCATCGCTATTACCATGGTGATGCGGTTTTGGCAGTACACCAATGGGCGTGGATAGCGGTTTGAC
TCACGGGGATTTCCAAGTCTCCACCCCATTGACGTCAATGGGAGTTTGTTTTGGCACCAAAATCAACGGG
ACTTTCCAAAATGTCGTAATAACCCCGCCCCGTTGACGCAAATGGGCGGTAGGCGTGTACGGTGGGAGGT
CTATATAAGCAGAGCTCGTTTAGTGAACCGTCAGAATTAACCATGGACTACAAAGACCATGACGGTGATT
ATAAAGATCATGACATCGATTACAAGGATGACGATGACAAGCTTGCGGCCGCGAATTCAGGCCGGCCCAT
GACGTCCATCCATTTCGTGGTTCACCCGCTGCCGGGCACCGAGGACCAGCTCAATGACAGGTTACGAGAA
GTTTCTGAGAAGCTGAACAAATATAATTTAAACAGCCACCCCCCTTTGAATGTATTGGAACAGGCTACTA
TTAAACAGTGTGTGGTGGGACCAAATCATGCTGCCTTTCTTCTTGAGGATGGTAGAGTTTGCAGGATTGG
TTTTTCAGTACAGCCAGACAGATTGGAATTGGGTAAACCTGATAATAATGATGGGTCAAAGTTGAACAGC
AACTCGGGGGCAGGGAGGACGTCAAGGCCTGGTAGGACAAGCGACTCTCCATGGTTTCTCTCAGGTTCTG
AGACTCTAGGCAGGCTGGCAGGCAACACCTTAGGAAGCCGCTGGAGTTCTGGAGTGGGTGGAAGTGGTGG
AGGATCCTCTGGTAGGTCATCAGCTGGAGCTCGAGATTCCCGCCGGCAGACTCGAGTTATTCGGACAGGA
CGGGATCGAGGGTCTGGGCTTTTGGGCAGTCAGCCCCAGCCAGTTATTCCAGCATCTGTCATTCCAGAGG
AGCTGATTTCACAGGCCCAAGTTGTTTTACAAGGCAAATCCAGAAGTGTCATTATTCGAGAACTTCAGAG
AACAAATCTTGATGTGAACCTTGCTGTAAATAATTTACTTAGCCGGGATGATGAAGATGGAGATGATGGG
GATGATACAGCCAGCGAATCTTATTTGCCTGGAGAGGATCTTATGTCTCTCCTTGATGCCGACATTCATT
CTGCCCACCCAAGTGTCATTATTGATGCAGATGCCATGTTTTCTGAAGACATTAGCTATTTTGGTTACCC
TTCTTTTCGTCGTTCATCACTTTCCAGGCTAGGCTCATCTCGAGTTCTCCTTCTTCCCTTAGAGAGAGAC
TCTGAGCTGTTGCGTGAACGTGAATCCGTTTTACGTTTACGTGAACGAAGGTGGCTTGATGGAGCCTCAT
TTGATAATGAAAGGGGTTCTACCAGCAAGGAAGGAGAGCCAAACTTGGATAAGAAGAATACACCTGTTCA
AAGTCCAGTATCTCTAGGAGAAGATTTGCAGTGGTGGCCTGATAAGGATGGAACAAAATTCATCTGTATT
GGGGCTCTGTATTCTGAACTTCTGGCTGTCAGCAGTAAAGGAGAACTTTATCAGTGGAAATGGAGTGAAT
CTGAGCCTTACAGAAATGCCCAGAATCCTTCATTACATCATCCACGAGCAACATTTTTGGGGTTAACCAA
TGAAAAGATAGTCCTCCTGTCTGCAAATAGCATAAGAGCAACTGTAGCTACAGAAAATAACAAGGTTGCT
ACATGGGTGGATGAAACTTTAAGTTCTGTGGCTTCTAAATTAGAGCACACTGCTCAGACTTACTCTGAAC
TTCAAGGAGAGCGGATAGTTTCTTTACATTGCTGTGCCCTTTACACCTGCGCTCAGCTGGAAAACAGTTT
ATATTGGTGGGGTGTAGTTCCTTTTAGTCAAAGGAAGAAAATGTTAGAGAAAGCTAGAGCAAAAAATAAA
AAGCCTAAATCCAGTGCTGGTATTTCTTCAATGCCGAACATCACTGTTGGTACCCAGGTATGCTTGAGAA
ATAATCCTCTTTATCATGCTGGAGCAGTTGCATTTTCAATTAGTGCTGGGATTCCTAAAGTTGGTGTCTT
AATGGAGTCAGTTTGGAATATGAATGACAGCTGTAGATTTCAACTTAGATCTCCTGAAAGCTTGAAAAAC
ATGGAAAAAGCTAGCAAAACTACTGAAGCTAAGCCTGAAAGTAAGCAGGAGCCAGTGAAAACAGAAATGG
GTCCTCCACCATCTCCAGCATCCACGTGTAGTGATGCATCCTCAATTGCCAGCAGTGCATCAATGCCATA
CAAACGACGACGGTCAACCCCTGCACCAAAAGAAGAGGAAAAGGTGAATGAAGAGCAGTGGTCTCTTCGG
GAAGTGGTTTTTGTGGAAGATGTCAAGAATGTTCCTGTTGGCAAGGTGCTAAAAGTAGATGGTGCCTATG
TTGCTGTAAAATTTCCAGGAACCTCCAGTAATACTAACTGTCAGAACAGCTCTGGTCCAGATGCTGACCC
TTCTTCTCTCCTGCAGGATTGTAGGTTACTTAGAATTGATGAATTGCAGGTTGTCAAAACTGGTGGAACA
CCGAAGGTTCCCGACTGTTTCCAAAGGACTCCTAAAAAGCTTTGTATACCTGAAAAAACAGAAATATTAG
CAGTGAATGTAGATTCCAAAGGTGTTCATGCTGTTCTGAAGACTGGAAATTGGGTACGATACTGTATCTT
TGATCTTGCTACAGGAAAAGCAGAACAGGAAAATAATTTTCCTACAAGCAGCATTGCTTTCCTTGGTCAG
AATGAGAGGAATGTAGCCATTTTCACTGCTGGACAGGAATCTCCCATTATTCTTCGAGATGGAAATGGTA
CCATCTACCCAATGGCCAAAGATTGCATGGGAGGAATAAGGGATCCCGATTGGCTGGATCTTCCACCTAT
TAGTAGTCTTGGAATGGGTGTGCATTCTTTAATAAATCTTCCTGCCAATTCAACAATCAAAAAGAAAGCT
GCTGTTATCATCATGGCTGTAGAGAAACAAACCTTAATGCAACACATTCTGCGCTGTGACTATGAGGCCT
GTCGACAATATCTAATGAATCTTGAGCAAGCGGTTGTTTTAGAGCAGAATCTACAGATGCTGCAGACATT
CATCAGCCACAGATGTGATGGAAATCGAAATATTTTGCATGCTTGTGTATCAGTTTGCTTTCCAACCAGC
AATAAAGAAACTAAAGAAGAAGAGGAAGCGGAGCGTTCTGAAAGAAATACATTTGCAGAAAGGCTTTCTG
CTGTTGAGGCCATTGCAAATGCAATATCAGTTGTTTCAAGTAATGGCCCAGGTAATCGGGCTGGATCATC
AAGTAGCCGAAGTTTGAGATTACGGGAAATGATGAGACGTTCGTTGAGAGCAGCTGGTTTGGGTAGACAT
GAAGCTGGAGCTTCATCCAGTGACCACCAGGATCCAGTTTCACCCCCCATAGCTCCCCCTAGTTGGGTTC
CTGACCCTCCTGCGATGGATCCTGATGGTGACATTGATTTTATCCTGGCCCCCGCTGTGGGATCTCTTAC
CACAGCAGCAACCGGTACTGGTCAAGGACCAAGCACCTCCACTATTCCAGGTCCTTCCACAGAGCCATCT
GTAGTAGAATCCAAGGATCGAAAGGCGAATGCTCATTTTATATTGAAATTGTTATGTGACAGTGTGGTTC
TCCAGCCCTATCTACGAGAACTTCTTTCTGCCAAGGATGCAAGAGGGATGACCCCATTTATGTCAGCTGT
AAGTGGCCGAGCTTATCCTGCTGCAATTACCATCTTAGAAACTGCTCAGAAAATTGCAAAAGCTGAAATA
TCCTCAAGTGAAAAAGAGGAAGATGTATTCATGGGAATGGTTTGCCCATCAGGTACCAACCCTGATGACT
CTCCTTTATATGTTTTATGTTGTAATGACACTTGCAGTTTTACATGGACTGGAGCAGAGCACATTAACCA
GGATATTTTTGAGTGTCGAACTTGTGGCTTGCTGGAGTCACTGTGTTGTTGTACGGAATGTGCAAGGGTT
TGTCATAAAGGTCATGATTGCAAACTCAAACGGACATCACCAACAGCCTACTGTGATTGTTGGGAGAAAT
GTAAATGTAAAACTCTTATTGCTGGACAGAAATCTGCTCGTCTTGATCTACTTTATCGCCTGCTCACTGC
TACTAATCTGGTTACTCTGCCAAACAGCAGGGGAGAGCACCTCTTACTATTCTTAGTACAGACAGTCGCA
AGGCAGACGGTGGAGCATTGTCAATACAGGCCACCTCGAATCAGGGAAGATCGTAACCGAAAAACAGCCA
GTCCTGAAGATTCAGATATGCCAGATCATGATTTGGAGCCTCCAAGATTTGCCCAGCTTGCATTGGAGCG
TGTTCTACAGGACTGGAATGCCTTGAAATCTATGATTATGTTTGGGTCGCAGGAGAATAAAGACCCTCTT
AGTGCCAGCAGTAGAATAGGCCATCTTTTGCCAGAAGAGCAAGTATACCTCAATCAGCAAAGTGGCACAA
TTCGGCTGGACTGTTTCACTCATTGCCTTATAGTTAAGTGTACAGCAGATATTTTGCTTTTAGATACTCT
ACTAGGTACACTAGTGAAAGAACTCCAAAACAAATATACACCTGGACGTAGAGAAGAAGCTATTGCTGTG
ACAATGAGGTTTCTACGTTCAGTGGCAAGAGTTTTTGTTATTCTGAGTGTGGAAATGGCTTCATCCAAAA
AGAAAAACAACTTTATTCCACAGCCAATTGGAAAATGCAAGCGTGTATTCCAAGCATTGCTACCTTACGC
TGTGGAAGAATTGTGCAACGTAGCAGAGTCACTGATTGTTCCTGTCAGAATGGGGATTGCTCGTCCAACT
GCACCATTTACCCTGGCTAGTACTAGCATAGATGCCATGCAGGGCAGTGAAGAATTATTTTCAGTGGAAC
CACTACCACCACGACCATCATCTGATCAGTCTAGCAGCTCCAGTCAGTCTCAGTCATCCTACATCATCAG
GAATCCACAGCAGAGGCGCATCAGCCAGTCACAGCCCGTTCGGGGCAGAGATGAAGAACAGGATGATATT
GTTTCAGCAGATGTGGAAGAGGTTGAGGTGGTGGAGGGTGTGGCTGGAGAAGAGGATCATCATGATGAAC
AGGAAGAACACGGGGAAGAAAATGCTGAGGCAGAGGGACAACATGATGAGCATGATGAAGACGGGAGTGA
TATGGAGCTGGACTTGTTAGCAGCAGCTGAAACAGAAAGTGATAGTGAAAGTAACCACAGCAACCAAGAT
AATGCTAGTGGGCGCAGAAGCGTTGTCACTGCAGCAACTGCTGGTTCAGAAGCAGGAGCAAGCAGTGTTC
CTGCCTTCTTTTCTGAAGATGATTCTCAATCGAATGACTCAAGTGATTCTGATAGCAGTAGTAGTCAGAG
TGACGACATAGAACAGGAGACCTTTATGCTTGATGAGCCATTAGAAAGAACCACAAATAGCTCCCATGCC
AATGGTGCTGCCCAAGCTCCCCGTTCAATGCAGTGGGCTGTCCGCAACACCCAGCATCAGCGAGCAGCCA
GTACAGCCCCTTCCAGTACATCTACACCAGCAGCAAGTTCAGCGGGTTTGATTTATATTGATCCTTCAAA
CTTACGCCGGAGTGGTACCATCAGTACAAGTGCTGCAGCTGCAGCAGCTGCTTTGGAAGCTAGCAACGCC
AGCAGTTACCTAACATCTGCAAGCAGTTTAGCCAGGGCTTACAGCATTGTCATTAGACAAATCTCGGACT
TGATGGGCCTTATTCCTAAGTATAATCACCTAGTATACTCTCAGATTCCAGCAGCTGTGAAATTGACTTA
CCAAGATGCAGTAAACTTACAGAACTATGTAGAAGAAAAGCTTATTCCCACTTGGAACTGGATGGTCAGT
ATTATGGATTCTACTGAAGCTCAATTACGTTATGGTTCTGCATTAGCATCTGCTGGTGATCCTGGACATC
CAAATCATCCTCTTCACGCTTCTCAGAATTCAGCGAGAAGAGAGAGGATGACTGCGCGAGAAGAAGCTAG
CTTACGAACACTTGAAGGCAGACGACGTGCCACCTTGCTTAGCGCCCGTCAAGGAATGATGTCTGCACGA
GGAGACTTCCTAAATTATGCTCTGTCTCTAATGCGGTCTCATAATGATGAGCATTCTGATGTTCTTCCAG
TTTTGGATGTTTGCTCATTGAAGCATGTGGCATATGTTTTTCAAGCACTTATATACTGGATTAAGGCAAT
GAATCAGCAGACAACATTGGATACACCTCAACTAGAACGCAAAAGGACGCGAGAACTCTTGGAACTGGGT
ATTGATAATGAAGATTCAGAACATGAAAATGATGATGACACCAATCAAAGTGCTACTTTGAATGATAAGG
ATGATGACTCTCTTCCTGCAGAAACTGGCCAAAACCATCCATTTTTCCGACGTTCAGACTCCATGACATT
CCTTGGGTGTATACCCCCAAATCCATTTGAAGTGCCTCTGGCTGAAGCCATCCCCTTGGCTGATCAGCCA
CATCTGTTGCAGCCAAATGCTAGAAAGGAGGATCTTTTTGGCCGTCCAAGTCAGGGTCTTTATTCTTCAT
CTGCCAGTAGTGGGAAATGTTTAATGGAGGTTACAGTGGATAGAAACTGCCTAGAGGTTCTTCCAACAAA
AATGTCTTATGCTGCCAATCTGAAAAATGTAATGAACATGCAAAACCGGCAAAAAAAAGAAGGGGAAGAA
CAGCCCGTGCTGCCAGAAGAAACTGAGAGTTCAAAACCAGGGCCATCTGCTCATGATCTTGCTGCACAAT
TAAAAAGTAGCTTACTAGCAGAAATAGGACTTACTGAAAGTGAAGGGCCACCTCTCACATCTTTCAGGCC
ACAGTGTAGCTTTATGGGAATGGTTATTTCCCATGATATGCTGCTAGGACGTTGGCGCCTTTCTTTAGAA
CTGTTCGGCAGGGTATTCATGGAAGATGTTGGAGCAGAACCTGGATCAATCCTAACTGAATTGGGTGGTT
TTGAGGTAAAAGAATCAAAATTCCGCAGAGAAATGGAAAAACTGAGAAACCAGCAGTCAAGAGATTTGTC
ACTAGAGGTTGATCGGGATCGAGATCTTCTCATTCAGCAGACTATGAGGCAGCTTAACAATCACTTTGGT
CGAAGATGTGCTACTACACCAATGGCTGTACACAGAGTAAAAGTCACATTTAAGGATGAGCCAGGAGAGG
GCAGTGGTGTAGCACGAAGTTTTTATACAGCCATTGCACAAGCATTTTTATCAAATGAAAAATTGCCAAA
TCTAGAGTGTATCCAAAATGCCAACAAAGGCACCCACACAAGTTTAATGCAGAGATTAAGGAACCGAGGA
GAGAGAGACCGGGAAAGGGAGAGAGAAAGGGAAATGAGGAGGAGTAGTGGTTTGCGAGCAGGTTCTCGGA
GGGACCGGGATAGAGACTTTAGAAGACAGCTTTCCATCGACACTAGGCCCTTTAGACCAGCCTCTGAAGG
GAATCCTAGCGATGATCCTGAGCCTTTGCCAGCA
[183 nt withheld, positions 8225-8407]
CGGGAAAATGGAGCTGATAGTATCCTGGATCTTGGATTAGTAGACTCCTCAGAAAAGGTACAGCAGGAAA
ACCGAAAGCGCCATGGCTCTAGTCGAAGTGTAGTAGATATGGATTTAGATGATACAGATGATGGTGATGA
CAATGCCCCTTTGTTTTACCAACCTGGGAAAAGAGGATTTTATACTCCAAGGCCTGGCAAGAACACAGAA
GCAAGGTTGAATTGTTTCAGAAACATTGGCAGGATTCTTGGACTATGTCTGTTACAGAATGAACTCTGTC
CTATCACATTGAATAGACATGTAATTAAAGTATTGCTTGGTAGAAAAGTCAATTGGCATGATTTTGCTTT
TTTTGATCCTGTAATGTATGAGAGTTTGCGGCAACTAATCCTCGCGTCTCAGAGTTCAGATGCTGATGCT
GTTTTCTCAGCAATGGATTTGGCATTTGCAATTGACCTGTGTAAAGAAGAAGGTGGAGGACAGGTTGAAC
TCATTCCTAATGGTGTAAATATACCAGTCACTCCACAGAATGTATATGAGTATGTGCGGAAATACGCAGA
ACACAGAATGTTGGTAGTTGCAGAACAGCCCTTACATGCAATGAGGAAAGGTCTACTAGATGTGCTTCCA
AAAAATTCATTAGAAGATTTAACGGCAGAAGATTTTAGGCTTTTGGTAAATGGCTGCGGTGAAGTCAATG
TGCAAATGCTGATCAGTTTTACCTCTTTCAATGATGAATCAGGAGAAAATGCTGAGAAGCTTCTGCAGTT
CAAGCGTTGGTTCTGGTCAATAGTAGAGAAGATGAGCATGACAGAACGACAAGATCTTGTTTACTTTTGG
ACATCAAGCCCATCACTGCCAGCCAGTGAAGAAGGATTCCAGCCTATGCCCTCAATCACAATAAGACCAC
CAGATGACCAACATCTTCCTACTGCAAATACTTGCATTTCTCGACTTTACGTCCCACTCTATTCCTCTAA
ACAGATTCTCAAACAGAAATTGTTACTCGCCATTAAGACCAAGAATTTTGGTTTTGTGTGAGGCGCGCCT
TCGGTACCAGTCGACTCTAGAGGATCCCGGGTGGCATCCCTGTGACCCCTCCCCAGTGCCTCTCCTGGCC
CTGGAAGTTGCCACTCCAGTGCCCACCAGCCTTGTCCTAATAAAATTAAGTTGCATCATTTTGTCTGACT
AGGTGTCCTTCTATAATATTATGGGGTGGAGGGGGGTGGTATGGAGCAAGGGGCAAGTTGGGAAGACAAC
CTGTAGGGCCTGCGGGGTCTATTGGGAACCAAGCTGGAGTGCAGTGGCACAATCTTGGCTCACTGCAATC
TCCGCCTCCTGGGTTCAAGCGATTCTCCTGCCTCAGCCTCCCGAGTTGTTGGGATTCCAGGCATGCATGA
CCAGGCTCAGCTAATTTTTGTTTTTTTGGTAGAGACGGGGTTTCACCATATTGGCCAGGCTGGTCTCCAA
CTCCTAATCTCAGGTGATCTACCCACCTTGGCCTCCCAAATTGCTGGGATTACAGGCGTGAACCACTGCT
CCCTTCCCTGTCCTTCTGATTTTAAAATAACTATACCAGCAGGAGGACGTCCAGACACAGCATAGGCTAC
CTGGCCATGCCCAACCGGTGGGACATTTGAGTTGCTTGCTTGGCACTGTCCTCTCATGCGTTGGGTCCAC
TCAGTAGATGCCTGTTGAATTGGGTACGCGGCCAGCTTGGCTGTGGAATGTGTGTCAGTTAGGGTGTGGA
AAGTCCCCAGGCTCCCCAGCAGGCAGAAGTATGCAAAGCATGCATCTCAATTAGTCAGCAACCAGGTGTG
GAAAGTCCCCAGGCTCCCCAGCAGGCAGAAGTATGCAAAGCATGCATCTCAATTAGTCAGCAACCATAGT
CCCGCCCCTAACTCCGCCCATCCCGCCCCTAACTCCGCCCAGTTCCGCCCATTCTCCGCCCCATGGCTGA
CTAATTTTTTTTATTTATGCAGAGGCCGAGGCCGCCTCGGCCTCTGAGCTATTCCAGAAGTAGTGAGGAG
GCTTTTTTGGAGGAATTGATCAGCTTGGGATCTGATCAAGAGACAGGATGAGGATCGTTTCGCATGATTG
AACAAGATGGATTGCACGCAGGTTCTCCGGCCGCTTGGGTGGAGAGGCTATTCGGCTATGACTGGGCACA
ACAGACAATCGGCTGCTCTGATGCCGCCGTGTTCCGGCTGTCAGCGCAGGGGCGCCCGGTTCTTTTTGTC
AAGACCGACCTGTCCGGTGCCCTGAATGAACTGCAGGACGAGGCAGCGCGGCTATCGTGGCTGGCGACGA
CGGGCGTTCCTTGCGCAGCTGTGCTCGACGTTGTCACTGAAGCGGGAAGGGACTGGCTGCTATTGGGCGA
AGTGCCGGGGCAGGATCTCCTGTCATCTCACCTTGCTCCTGCCGAGAAAGTATCCATCATGGCTGATGCA
ATGCGGCGGCTGCATACGCTTGATCCGGCTACCTGCCCATTCGACCACCAAGCGAAACATCGCATCGAGC
GAGCACGTACTCGGATGGAAGCCGGTCTTGTCGATCAGGATGATCTGGACGAAGAGCATCAGGGGCTCGC
GCCAGCCGAACTGTTCGCCAGGCTCAAGGCGCGCATGCCCGACGGCGAGGATCTCGTCGTGACCCATGGC
GATGCCTGCTTGCCGAATATCATGGTGGAAAATGGCCGCTTTTCTGGATTCATCGACTGTGGCCGGCTGG
GTGTGGCGGACCGCTATCAGGACATAGCGTTGGCTACCCGTGATATTGCTGAAGAGCTTGGCGGCGAATG
GGCTGACCGCTTCCTCGTGCTTTACGGTATCGCCGCTCCCGATTCGCAGCGCATCGCCTTCTATCGCCTT
CTTGACGAGTTCTTCTGAGCGGGACTCTGGGGTTCGAAATGACCGACCAAGCGACGCCCAACCTGCCATC
ACGAGATTTCGATTCCACCGCCGCCTTCTATGAAAGGTTGGGCTTCGGAATCGTTTTCCGGGACGCCGGC
TGGATGATCCTCCAGCGCGGGGATCTCATGCTGGAGTTCTTCGCCCACCCCGGGCTCGATCCCCTCGCGA
GTTGGTTCAGCTGCTGCCTGAGGCTGGACGACCTCGCGGAGTTCTACCGGCAGTGCAAATCCGTCGGCAT
CCAGGAAACCAGCAGCGGCTATCCGCGCATCCATGCCCCCGAACTGCAGGAGTGGGGAGGCACGATGGCC
GCTTTGGTCGACCCGGACGGGACGCTCCTGCGCCTGATACAGAACGAATTGCTTGCAGGCATCTCATGAG
TGTGTCTTCCCGTTTTCCGCCTGAGGTCACTGCGTGGATGGAGCGCTGGCGCCTGCTGCGCGACGGCGAG
CTGCTCACCACCCACTCGCCAAGCTGGAACCGTAAAAAGGCCGCGTTGCTGGCGTTTTTCCATAGGCTCC
GCCGATCATAATCAGCCATACCACATTTGTAGAGGTTTTACTTGCTTTAAAAAACCTCCCACACCTCCCC
CTGAACCTGAAACATAAAATGAATGCAATTGTTGTTGTTAACTTGTTTATTGCAGCTTATAATGGTTACA
AATAAAGCAATAGCATCACAAATTTCACAAATAAAGCATTTTTTTCACTGCATTCTAGTTGTGGTTTGTC
CAAACTCATCAATGTATCTTATCATGTCTGGATCAATTCCCTATAGTGAGTCGTATTAAATTCGTAATCA
TGTCATAGCTGTTTCCTGTGTGAAATTGTTATCCGCTCACAATTCCACACAACATACGAGCCGGAAGCAT
AAAGTGTAAAGCCTGGGGTGCCTAATGAGTGAGCTAACTCACATTAATTGCGTTGCGCTCACTGCCCGCT
TTCCAGTCGGGAAACCTGTCGTGCCAGCTGCATTAATGAATCGGCCAACGCGCGGGGAGAGGCGGTTTGC
GTATTGGGCGCTCTTCCGCTTCCTCGCTCACTGACTCGCTGCGCTCGGTCGTTCGGCTGCGGCGAGCGGT
ATCAGCTCACTCAAAGGCGGTAATACGGTTATCCACAGAATCAGGGGATAACGCAGGAAAGAACATGTGA
GCAAAAGGCCAGCAAAAGGCCAGGAACCGTAAAAAGGCCGCGTTGCTGGCGTTTTTCCATAGGCTCCGCC
CCCCTGACGAGCATCACAAAAATCGACGCTCAAGTCAGAGGTGGCGAAACCCGACAGGACTATAAAGATA
CCAGGCGTTTCCCCCTGGAAGCTCCCTCGTGCGCTCTCCTGTTCCGACCCTGCCGCTTACCGGATACCTG
TCCGCCTTTCTCCCTTCGGGAAGCGTGGCGCTTTCTCATAGCTCACGCTGTAGGTATCTCAGTTCGGTGT
AGGTCGTTCGCTCCAAGCTGGGCTGTGTGCACGAACCCCCCGTTCAGCCCGACCGCTGCGCCTTATCCGG
TAACTATCGTCTTGAGTCCAACCCGGTAAGACACGACTTATCGCCACTGGCAGCAGCCACTGGTAACAGG
ATTAGCAGAGCGAGGTATGTAGGCGGTGCTACAGAGTTCTTGAAGTGGTGGCCTAACTACGGCTACACTA
GAAGAACAGTATTTGGTATCTGCGCTCTGCTGAAGCCAGTTACCTTCGGAAAAAGAGTTGGTAGCTCTTG
ATCCGGCAAACAAACCACCGCTGGTAGCGGTGGTTTTTTTGTTTGCAAGCAGCAGATTACGCGCAGAAAA
AAAGGATCTCAAGAAGATCCTTTGATCTTTTCTACGGGGTCTGACGCTCAGTGGAACGAAAACTCACGTT
AAGGGATTTTGGTCATGAGATTATCAAAAAGGATCTTCACCTAGATCCTTTTAAATTAAAAATGAAGTTT
TAAATCAATCTAAAGTATATATGAGTAAACTTGGTCTGACAGTTACCAATGCTTAATCAGTGAGGCACCT
ATCTCAGCGATCTGTCTATTTCGTTCATCCATAGTTGCCTGACTCCCCGTCGTGTAGATAACTACGATAC
GGGAGGGCTTACCATCTGGCCCCAGTGCTGCAATGATACCGCGAGACCCACGCTCACCGGCTCCAGATTT
ATCAGCAATAAACCAGCCAGCCGGAAGGGCCGAGCGCAGAAGTGGTCCTGCAACTTTATCCGCCTCCATC
CAGTCTATTAATTGTTGCCGGGAAGCTAGAGTAAGTAGTTCGCCAGTTAATAGTTTGCGCAACGTTGTTG
CCATTGCTACAGGCATCGTGGTGTCACGCTCGTCGTTTGGTATGGCTTCATTCAGCTCCGGTTCCCAACG
ATCAAGGCGAGTTACATGATCCCCCATGTTGTGCAAAAAAGCGGTTAGCTCCTTCGGTCCTCCGATCGTT
GTCAGAAGTAAGTTGGCCGCAGTGTTATCACTCATGGTTATGGCAGCACTGCATAATTCTCTTACTGTCA
TGCCATCCGTAAGATGCTTTTCTGTGACTGGTGAGTACTCAACCAAGTCATTCTGAGAATAGTGTATGCG
GCGACCGAGTTGCTCTTGCCCGGCGTCAATACGGGATAATACCGCGCCACATAGCAGAACTTTAAAAGTG
CTCATCATTGGAAAACGTTCTTCGGGGCGAAAACTCTCAAGGATCTTACCGCTGTTGAGATCCAGTTCGA
TGTAACCCACTCGTGCACCCAACTGATCTTCAGCATCTTTTACTTTCACCAGCGTTTCTGGGTGAGCAAA
AACAGGAAGGCAAAATGCCGCAAAAAAGGGAATAAGGGCGACACGGAAATGTTGAATACTCATACTCTTC
CTTTTTCAATATTATTGAAGCATTTATCAGGGTTATTGTCTCATGAGCGGATACATATTTGAATGTATTT
AGAAAAATAAACAAATAGGGGTTCCGCGCACATTTCCCCGAAAAGTGCCACCTG
[124 nt withheld, positions 14272-14395]
C
[91 nt withheld, positions 14397-14487]
A
[49 nt withheld, positions 14489-14537]
CCTTTGACGTTGGAGTCCACGTTCTTT
[37 nt withheld, positions 14565-14601]
ACCCTATCTCGGTCTATTCTTTTGATTTATAAGGGATTTTGCCGATTTCGGCCTATTGGTTAAAAAATGA
GCTGATTTAACAAAAATTTAACGCGAATTTT
Features (pLannotate 1.2.2; 24 found; start..end, strand, type, name):
      1..25      +  rep_origin     M13 ori (fragment): M13 bacteriophage origin of replication; arrow indicates direction of (+) strand synthesis
     29..183     -  CDS            lacZα (fragment): LacZα fragment of β-galactosidase; lacZ fragment
    343..722     +  enhancer       CMV enhancer: human cytomegalovirus immediate early enhancer
    724..923     +  promoter       CMV promoter: human cytomegalovirus (CMV) immediate early promoter
    956..1021    +  CDS            3xFLAG: three tandem FLAG® epitope tags, followed by an enterokinase cleavage site
   1049..9445    +  CDS            UBR5 (sequence partly withheld): UBR5_HUMAN - Also known as EDD, EDD1, HYD, KIAA0896. Experimental evidence at protein level: Swiss-Prot protein existence level 1. E3 ubiquitin-protein ligase which is a component of the N-end rule pathway. Recognizes and binds to proteins bearing specific N- terminal residues that are destabilizing according to the N-end rule, leading to their ubiquitination and subsequent degradation (By similarity). Involved in maturation and/or transcriptional regulation of mRNA by activating CDK9 by polyubiquitination. May play a role in control of cell cycle progression. May have tumor suppressor functio
   9467..9485    -  misc_feature   MCS (fragment): pUC18/19 multiple cloning site
   9486..10108   +  polyA_signal   hGH poly(A) signal: human growth hormone polyadenylation signal
  10150..10447   +  promoter       SV40 promoter: SV40 enhancer and early promoter
  10501..11292   +  CDS            neo: KKA2_KLEPN - Also known as kan, nptII. Experimental evidence at protein level: Swiss-Prot protein existence level 1. Resistance to kanamycin, neomycin, paromomycin, ribostamycin, butirosin and gentamicin B. From Klebsiella pneumoniae.
  11316..11693   +  CDS            ble: BLE_KLEPN - Experimental evidence at protein level: Swiss-Prot protein existence level 1. Binding protein with a strong affinity to the bleomycin family of antibiotics. Binds to CL990; an antimitotic-antibiotic compound. From Klebsiella pneumoniae.
  11735..11794   +  CDS            str (fragment): STR_KLEPN - Protein inferred from homology: Swiss-Prot protein existence level 3. The aminoglycoside phosphotransferases achieve inactivation of their antibiotic substrates by phosphorylation. From Klebsiella pneumoniae.
  11817..11840   -  rep_origin     CloDF13 ori (fragment): Plasmids containing the CloDF13 (CDF) origin of replication can be propagated in E. coli cells that contain additional plasmids with compatible origins.
  11841..11924   +  CDS            large T antigen (fragment): large T antigen from SV40 (simian virus 40)
  11947..12081   +  polyA_signal   SV40 poly(A) signal: SV40 polyadenylation signal
  12087..12105   -  promoter       T7 promoter: promoter for bacteriophage T7 RNA polymerase
  12141..12163   -  protein_bind   lac operator (fragment): The lac repressor binds to the lac operator to inhibit transcription in E. coli. This inhibition can be relieved by adding lactose or isopropyl-β-D-thiogalactopyranoside (IPTG). lac repressor encoded by lacI
  12167..12197   -  promoter       lac promoter: promoter for the E. coli lac operon
  12212..12233   -  protein_bind   CAP binding site: CAP binding activates transcription in the presence of cAMP. E. coli catabolite activator protein
  12246..12338   -  CDS            lacI (fragment): lac repressor; lacI; The lac repressor binds to the lac operator to inhibit transcription in E. coli. This inhibition can be relieved by adding lactose or isopropyl-β-D-thiogalactopyranoside (IPTG).
  12521..13109   -  rep_origin     ori: high-copy-number ColE1/pMB1/pBR322/pUC origin of replication
  13280..14140   -  CDS            AmpR: β-lactamase; bla; confers resistance to ampicillin, carbenicillin, and related antibiotics
  14141..14245   -  promoter       AmpR promoter: bla
  14272..14700   +  rep_origin     f1 ori (sequence partly withheld): f1 bacteriophage origin of replication; arrow indicates direction of (+) strand synthesis
