[The description below was written by a language model from this plasmid's Addgene catalogue record and pLannotate feature annotations shown in this document.]
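Description:
pCMV 3xFLAG-UBR5 is a mammalian expression plasmid of about 14.7 kb built on a pCMV backbone for transient over-expression of wild-type human UBR5 carrying an N-terminal 3xFLAG epitope tag. It is maintained in E. coli through a high-copy ColE1/pUC-type origin and selected with ampicillin via a β-lactamase gene under its own promoter. An f1 phage origin is also present, along with short remnants of lacZα, lac promoter/operator, lacI, a T7 promoter and multiple cloning site sequence that are carry-overs from the parental cloning vector rather than functional parts of the design.

The expression cassette consists of the human cytomegalovirus immediate-early enhancer and promoter driving an open reading frame that begins with three tandem FLAG epitopes (including an enterokinase cleavage site) followed by the roughly 8.4 kb UBR5 coding sequence, terminated by the human growth hormone polyadenylation signal. The insert was introduced by Gibson assembly. UBR5 (also called EDD or HYD) is a large E3 ubiquitin-protein ligase linked to N-end rule substrate recognition. The tag allows detection by immunoblotting and affinity purification or immunoprecipitation of the ligase and its binding partners.

Downstream, a second cassette places an SV40 enhancer/early promoter in front of the neomycin phosphotransferase gene, followed by the bleomycin-binding protein gene and a streptomycin-resistance fragment (the arrangement found in the Tn5 resistance operon), ending in an SV40 polyadenylation signal. This could in principle support G418 selection in mammalian cells, although the record describes the plasmid only for transient expression.
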