Addgene plasmid #231238: pCMV 3xFLAG-UBR5
Purpose: Flag-tagged wild-type UBR5 over-expression construct for transient expression in mammalian cells
Depositing lab: Michael Rape. Depositing organization: University of California, Berkeley. Publication: Orphan quality control shapes network dynamics and gene expression. Mark KG, Kolla S, Aguirre JD, Garshott DM, Schmitt S, Haakonsen DL, Xu C, Kater L, Kempf G, Martinez-Gonzalez B, Akopian D, See SK, Thoma NH, Rape M. Cell. 2023 Aug 3;186(16):3460-3475.e23. doi: 10.1016/j.cell.2023.06.015. Epub 2023 Jul 20. PubMed 37478862.
Backbone
  Vector backbone: pCMV
  Vector type: Mammalian Expression
Growth in bacteria
  Bacterial resistance: Ampicillin, 100 μg/mL
  Growth temperature: 37°C
  Growth strain: DH5alpha
  Copy number: High Copy
Gene/Insert
  Gene/Insert name: UBR5
  Species: H. sapiens (human)
  Entrez Gene: UBR5 (a.k.a. DD5, EDD, EDD1, HYD, NEDSBH)
  Cloning method: Gibson Cloning
Terms and licenses: Academic/Nonprofit Terms; Industry Terms: Not Available to Industry
How to cite: pCMV 3xFLAG-UBR5 was a gift from Michael Rape (Addgene plasmid # 231238 ; http://n2t.net/addgene:231238 ; RRID:Addgene_231238)
